>Addgene plasmid #83440 | pSpCas9(BB)-2A-Puro-SMCR8 | addgene full sequence | sequence record 439116 | Addgene NGS Result
ACCACCTGAGAAAGAAACTGGTGGACAGCACCGACAAGGCCGACCTGCGGCTGATCTATCTGGCCCTGGC
CCACATGATCAAGTTCCGGGGCCACTTCCTGATCGAGGGCGACCTGAACCCCGACAACAGCGACGTGGAC
AAGCTGTTCATCCAGCTGGTGCAGACCTACAACCAGCTGTTCGAGGAAAACCCCATCAACGCCAGCGGCG
TGGACGCCAAGGCCATCCTGTCTGCCAGACTGAGCAAGAGCAGACGGCTGGAAAATCTGATCGCCCAGCT
GCCCGGCGAGAAGAAGAATGGCCTGTTCGGAAACCTGATTGCCCTGAGCCTGGGCCTGACCCCCAACTTC
AAGAGCAACTTCGACCTGGCCGAGGATGCCAAACTGCAGCTGAGCAAGGACACCTACGACGACGACCTGG
ACAACCTGCTGGCCCAGATCGGCGACCAGTACGCCGACCTGTTTCTGGCCGCCAAGAACCTGTCCGACGC
CATCCTGCTGAGCGACATCCTGAGAGTGAACACCGAGATCACCAAGGCCCCCCTGAGCGCCTCTATGATC
AAGAGATACGACGAGCACCACCAGGACCTGACCCTGCTGAAAGCTCTCGTGCGGCAGCAGCTGCCTGAGA
AGTACAAAGAGATTTTCTTCGACCAGAGCAAGAACGGCTACGCCGGCTACATTGACGGCGGAGCCAGCCA
GGAAGAGTTCTACAAGTTCATCAAGCCCATCCTGGAAAAGATGGACGGCACCGAGGAACTGCTCGTGAAG
CTGAACAGAGAGGACCTGCTGCGGAAGCAGCGGACCTTCGACAACGGCAGCATCCCCCACCAGATCCACC
TGGGAGAGCTGCACGCCATTCTGCGGCGGCAGGAAGATTTTTACCCATTCCTGAAGGACAACCGGGAAAA
GATCGAGAAGATCCTGACCTTCCGCATCCCCTACTACGTGGGCCCTCTGGCCAGGGGAAACAGCAGATTC
GCCTGGATGACCAGAAAGAGCGAGGAAACCATCACCCCCTGGAACTTCGAGGAAGTGGTGGACAAGGGCG
CTTCCGCCCAGAGCTTCATCGAGCGGATGACCAACTTCGATAAGAACCTGCCCAACGAGAAGGTGCTGCC
CAAGCACAGCCTGCTGTACGAGTACTTCACCGTGTATAACGAGCTGACCAAAGTGAAATACGTGACCGAG
GGAATGAGAAAGCCCGCCTTCCTGAGCGGCGAGCAGAAAAAGGCCATCGTGGACCTGCTGTTCAAGACCA
ACCGGAAAGTGACCGTGAAGCAGCTGAAAGAGGACTACTTCAAGAAAATCGAGTGCTTCGACTCCGTGGA
AATCTCCGGCGTGGAAGATCGGTTCAACGCCTCCCTGGGCACATACCACGATCTGCTGAAAATTATCAAG
GACAAGGACTTCCTGGACAATGAGGAAAACGAGGACATTCTGGAAGATATCGTGCTGACCCTGACACTGT
TTGAGGACAGAGAGATGATCGAGGAACGGCTGAAAACCTATGCCCACCTGTTCGACGACAAAGTGATGAA
GCAGCTGAAGCGGCGGAGATACACCGGCTGGGGCAGGCTGAGCCGGAAGCTGATCAACGGCATCCGGGAC
AAGCAGTCCGGCAAGACAATCCTGGATTTCCTGAAGTCCGACGGCTTCGCCAACAGAAACTTCATGCAGC
TGATCCACGACGACAGCCTGACCTTTAAAGAGGACATCCAGAAAGCCCAGGTGTCCGGCCAGGGCGATAG
CCTGCACGAGCACATTGCCAATCTGGCCGGCAGCCCCGCCATTAAGAAGGGCATCCTGCAGACAGTGAAG
GTGGTGGACGAGCTCGTGAAAGTGATGGGCCGGCACAAGCCCGAGAACATCGTGATCGAAATGGCCAGAG
AGAACCAGACCACCCAGAAGGGACAGAAGAACAGCCGCGAGAGAATGAAGCGGATCGAAGAGGGCATCAA
AGAGCTGGGCAGCCAGATCCTGAAAGAACACCCCGTGGAAAACACCCAGCTGCAGAACGAGAAGCTGTAC
CTGTACTACCTGCAGAATGGGCGGGATATGTACGTGGACCAGGAACTGGACATCAACCGGCTGTCCGACT
ACGATGTGGACCATATCGTGCCTCAGAGCTTTCTGAAGGACGACTCCATCGACAACAAGGTGCTGACCAG
AAGCGACAAGAACCGGGGCAAGAGCGACAACGTGCCCTCCGAAGAGGTCGTGAAGAAGATGAAGAACTAC
TGGCGGCAGCTGCTGAACGCCAAGCTGATTACCCAGAGAAAGTTCGACAATCTGACCAAGGCCGAGAGAG
GCGGCCTGAGCGAACTGGATAAGGCCGGCTTCATCAAGAGACAGCTGGTGGAAACCCGGCAGATCACAAA
GCACGTGGCACAGATCCTGGACTCCCGGATGAACACTAAGTACGACGAGAATGACAAGCTGATCCGGGAA
GTGAAAGTGATCACCCTGAAGTCCAAGCTGGTGTCCGATTTCCGGAAGGATTTCCAGTTTTACAAAGTGC
GCGAGATCAACAACTACCACCACGCCCACGACGCCTACCTGAACGCCGTCGTGGGAACCGCCCTGATCAA
AAAGTACCCTAAGCTGGAAAGCGAGTTCGTGTACGGCGACTACAAGGTGTACGACGTGCGGAAGATGATC
GCCAAGAGCGAGCAGGAAATCGGCAAGGCTACCGCCAAGTACTTCTTCTACAGCAACATCATGAACTTTT
TCAAGACCGAGATTACCCTGGCCAACGGCGAGATCCGGAAGCGGCCTCTGATCGAGACAAACGGCGAAAC
CGGGGAGATCGTGTGGGATAAGGGCCGGGATTTTGCCACCGTGCGGAAAGTGCTGAGCATGCCCCAAGTG
AATATCGTGAAAAAGACCGAGGTGCAGACAGGCGGCTTCAGCAAAGAGTCTATCCTGCCCAAGAGGAACA
GCGATAAGCTGATCGCCAGAAAGAAGGACTGGGACCCTAAGAAGTACGGCGGCTTCGACAGCCCCACCGT
GGCCTATTCTGTGCTGGTGGTGGCCAAAGTGGAAAAGGGCAAGTCCAAGAAACTGAAGAGTGTGAAAGAG
CTGCTGGGGATCACCATCATGGAAAGAAGCAGCTTCGAGAAGAATCCCATCGACTTTCTGGAAGCCAAGG
GCTACAAAGAAGTGAAAAAGGACCTGATCATCAAGCTGCCTAAGTACTCCCTGTTCGAGCTGGAAAACGG
CCGGAAGAGAATGCTGGCCTCTGCCGGCGAACTGCAGAAGGGAAACGAACTGGCCCTGCCCTCCAAATAT
GTGAACTTCCTGTACCTGGCCAGCCACTATGAGAAGCTGAAGGGCTCCCCCGAGGATAATGAGCAGAAAC
AGCTGTTTGTGGAACAGCACAAGCACTACCTGGACGAGATCATCGAGCAGATCAGCGAGTTCTCCAAGAG
AGTGATCCTGGCCGACGCTAATCTGGACAAAGTGCTGTCCGCCTACAACAAGCACCGGGATAAGCCCATC
AGAGAGCAGGCCGAGAATATCATCCACCTGTTTACCCTGACCAATCTGGGAGCCCCTGCCGCCTTCAAGT
ACTTTGACACCACCATCGACCGGAAGAGGTACACCAGCACCAAAGAGGTGCTGGACGCCACCCTGATCCA
CCAGAGCATCACCGGCCTGTACGAGACACGGATCGACCTGTCTCAGCTGGGAGGCGACAAAAGGCCGGCG
GCCACGAAAAAGGCCGGCCAGGCAAAAAAGAAAAAGGAATTCGGCAGTGGAGAGGGCAGAGGAAGTCTGC
TAACATGCGGTGACGTCGAGGAGAATCCTGGCCCAATGACCGAGTACAAGCCCACGGTGCGCCTCGCCAC
CCGCGACGACGTCCCCAGGGCCGTACGCACCCTCGCCGCCGCGTTCGCCGACTACCCCGCCACGCGCCAC
ACCGTCGATCCGGACCGCCACATCGAGCGGGTCACCGAGCTGCAAGAACTCTTCCTCACGCGCGTCGGGC
TCGACATCGGCAAGGTGTGGGTCGCGGACGACGGCGCCGCGGTGGCGGTCTGGACCACGCCGGAGAGCGT
CGAAGCGGGGGCGGTGTTCGCCGAGATCGGCCCGCGCATGGCCGAGTTGAGCGGTTCCCGGCTGGCCGCG
CAGCAACAGATGGAAGGCCTCCTGGCGCCGCACCGGCCCAAGGAGCCCGCGTGGTTCCTGGCCACCGTCG
GCGTCTCGCCCGACCACCAGGGCAAGGGTCTGGGCAGCGCCGTCGTGCTCCCCGGAGTGGAGGCGGCCGA
GCGCGCCGGGGTGCCCGCCTTCCTGGAGACCTCCGCGCCCCACAACCTCCCCTTCTACGAGCGGCTCGGC
TTCACCGTCACCGCCGACGTCGAGGTGCCCGAAGGACCGCGCACCTGGTGCATGACCCGCAAGCCCGGTG
CCTGAGAATTCTAACTAGAGCTCGCTGATCAGCCTCGACTGTGCCTTCTAGTTGCCAGCCATCTGTTGTT
TGCCCCTCCCCCGTGCCTTCCTTGACCCTGGAAGGTGCCACTCCCACTGTCCTTTCCTAATAAAATGAGG
AAATTGCATCGCATTGTCTGAGTAGGTGTCATTCTATTCTGGGGGGTGGGGTGGGGCAGGACAGCAAGGG
GGAGGATTGGGAAGAGAATAGCAGGCATGCTGGGGAGCGGCCGCAGGAACCCCTAGTGATGGAGTTGGCC
ACTCCCTCTCTGCGCGCTCGCTCGCTCACTGAGGCCGGGCGACCAAAGGTCGCCCGACGCCCGGGCTTTG
CCCGGGCGGCCTCAGTGAGCGAGCGAGCGCGCAGCTGCCTGCAGGGGCGCCTGATGCGGTATTTTCTCCT
TACGCATCTGTGCGGTATTTCACACCGCATA
[95 nt withheld, positions 4862-4956]
T
[46 nt withheld, positions 4958-5003]
C
[141 nt withheld, positions 5005-5145]
CCTTTGACGTTGGAGTCCACGTTCTTT
[37 nt withheld, positions 5173-5209]
ACTCTATCTCGGGCTATTCTTTTGATTTATAAGGGATTTTGCCGATTTCGGTCTATTGGTTAAAAAATGA
GCTGATTTAACAAAAATTTAACGCGAATTTTAACAAAATATTAACGTTTACAATTTTATGGTGCACTCTC
AGTACAATCTGCTCTGATGCCGCATAGTTAAGCCAGCCCCGACACCCGCCAACACCCGCTGACGCGCCCT
GACGGGCTTGTCTGCTCCCGGCATCCGCTTACAGACAAGCTGTGACCGTCTCCGGGAGCTGCATGTGTCA
GAGGTTTTCACCGTCATCACCGAAACGCGCGAGACGAAAGGGCCTCGTGATACGCCTATTTTTATAGGTT
AATGTCATGATAATAATGGTTTCTTAGACGTCAGGTGGCACTTTTCGGGGAAATGTGCGCGGAACCCCTA
TTTGTTTATTTTTCTAAATACATTCAAATATGTATCCGCTCATGAGACAATAACCCTGATAAATGCTTCA
ATAATATTGAAAAAGGAAGAGTATGAGTATTCAACATTTCCGTGTCGCCCTTATTCCCTTTTTTGCGGCA
TTTTGCCTTCCTGTTTTTGCTCACCCAGAAACGCTGGTGAAAGTAAAAGATGCTGAAGATCAGTTGGGTG
CACGAGTGGGTTACATCGAACTGGATCTCAACAGCGGTAAGATCCTTGAGAGTTTTCGCCCCGAAGAACG
TTTTCCAATGATGAGCACTTTTAAAGTTCTGCTATGTGGCGCGGTATTATCCCGTATTGACGCCGGGCAA
GAGCAACTCGGTCGCCGCATACACTATTCTCAGAATGACTTGGTTGAGTACTCACCAGTCACAGAAAAGC
ATCTTACGGATGGCATGACAGTAAGAGAATTATGCAGTGCTGCCATAACCATGAGTGATAACACTGCGGC
CAACTTACTTCTGACAACGATCGGAGGACCGAAGGAGCTAACCGCTTTTTTGCACAACATGGGGGATCAT
GTAACTCGCCTTGATCGTTGGGAACCGGAGCTGAATGAAGCCATACCAAACGACGAGCGTGACACCACGA
TGCCTGTAGCAATGGCAACAACGTTGCGCAAACTATTAACTGGCGAACTACTTACTCTAGCTTCCCGGCA
ACAATTAATAGACTGGATGGAGGCGGATAAAGTTGCAGGACCACTTCTGCGCTCGGCCCTTCCGGCTGGC
TGGTTTATTGCTGATAAATCTGGAGCCGGTGAGCGTGGAAGCCGCGGTATCATTGCAGCACTGGGGCCAG
ATGGTAAGCCCTCCCGTATCGTAGTTATCTACACGACGGGGAGTCAGGCAACTATGGATGAACGAAATAG
ACAGATCGCTGAGATAGGTGCCTCACTGATTAAGCATTGGTAACTGTCAGACCAAGTTTACTCATATATA
CTTTAGATTGATTTAAAACTTCATTTTTAATTTAAAAGGATCTAGGTGAAGATCCTTTTTGATAATCTCA
TGACCAAAATCCCTTAACGTGAGTTTTCGTTCCACTGAGCGTCAGACCCCGTAGAAAAGATCAAAGGATC
TTCTTGAGATCCTTTTTTTCTGCGCGTAATCTGCTGCTTGCAAACAAAAAAACCACCGCTACCAGCGGTG
GTTTGTTTGCCGGATCAAGAGCTACCAACTCTTTTTCCGAAGGTAACTGGCTTCAGCAGAGCGCAGATAC
CAAATACTGTTCTTCTAGTGTAGCCGTAGTTAGGCCACCACTTCAAGAACTCTGTAGCACCGCCTACATA
CCTCGCTCTGCTAATCCTGTTACCAGTGGCTGCTGCCAGTGGCGATAAGTCGTGTCTTACCGGGTTGGAC
TCAAGACGATAGTTACCGGATAAGGCGCAGCGGTCGGGCTGAACGGGGGGTTCGTGCACACAGCCCAGCT
TGGAGCGAACGACCTACACCGAACTGAGATACCTACAGCGTGAGCTATGAGAAAGCGCCACGCTTCCCGA
AGGGAGAAAGGCGGACAGGTATCCGGTAAGCGGCAGGGTCGGAACAGGAGAGCGCACGAGGGAGCTTCCA
GGGGGAAACGCCTGGTATCTTTATAGTCCTGTCGGGTTTCGCCACCTCTGACTTGAGCGTCGATTTTTGT
GATGCTCGTCAGGGGGGCGGAGCCTATGGAAAAACGCCAGCAACGCGGCCTTTTTACGGTTCCTGGCCTT
TTGCTGGCCTTTTGCTCACATGTGAGGGCCTATTTCCCATGATTCCTTCATATTTGCATATACGATACAA
GGCTGTTAGAGAGATAATTGGAATTAATTTGACTGTAAACACAAAGATATTAGTACAAAATACGTGACGT
AGAAAGTAATAATTTCTTGGGTAGTTTGCAGTTTTAAAATTATGTTTTAAAATGGACTATCATATGCTTA
CCGTAACTTGAAAGTATTTCGATTTCTTGGCTTTATATATCTTGTGGAAAGGACGAAACACCGGATCAGC
GCCCCTGACGTAGGTTTTAGAGCTAGAAATAGCAAGTTAAAATAAGGCTAGTCCGTTATCAACTTGAAAA
AGTGGCACCGAGTCGGTGCTTTTTTGTTTTAGAGCTAGAAATAGCAAGTTAAAATAAGGCTAGTCCGTTT
TTAGCGCGTGCGCCAATTCTGCAGACAAATGGCTCTAGAGGTACCCGTTACATAACTTACGGTAAATGGC
CCGCCTGGCTGACCGCCCAACGACCCCCGCCCATTGACGTCAATAGTAACGCCAATAGGGACTTTCCATT
GACGTCAATGGGTGGAGTATTTACGGTAAACTGCCCACTTGGCAGTACATCAAGTGTATCATATGCCAAG
TACGCCCCCTATTGACGTCAATGACGGTAAATGGCCCGCCTGGCATTGTGCCCAGTACATGACCTTATGG
GACTTTCCTACTTGGCAGTACATCTACGTATTAGTCATCGCTATTACCATGGTCGAGGTGAGCCCCACGT
TCTGCTTCACTCTCCCCATCTCCCCCCCCTCCCCACCCCCAATTTTGTATTTATTTATTTTTTAATTATT
TTGTGCAGCGATGGGGGCGGGGGGGGGGGGGGGGGCGCGCGCCAGGCGGGGCGGGGCGGGGCGAGGGGCG
GGGCGGGGCGAGGCGGAGAGGTGCGGCGGCAGCCAATCAGAGCGGCGCGCTCCGAAAGTTTCCTTTTATG
GCGAGGCGGCGGCGGCGGCGGCCCTATAAAAAGCGAAGCGCGCGGCGGGCGGGAGTCGCTGCGCGCTGCC
TTCGCCCCGTGCCCCGCTCCGCCGCCGCCTCGCGCCGCCCGCCCCGGCTCTGACTGACCGCGTTACTCCC
ACAGGTGAGCGGGCGGGACGGCCCTTCTCCTCCGGGCTGTAATTAGCTGAGCAAGAGGTAAGGGTTTAAG
GGATGGTTGGTTGGTGGGGTATTAATGTTTAATTACCTGGAGCACCTGCCTGAAATCACTTTTTTTCAGG
TTGGACCGGTGCCACCATGGACTATAAGGACCACGACGGAGACTACAAGGATCATGATATTGATTACAAA
GACGATGACGATAAGATGGCCCCAAAGAAGAAGCGGAAGGTCGGTATCCACGGAGTCCCAGCAGCCGACA
AGAAGTACAGCATCGGCCTGGACATCGGCACCAACTCTGTGGGCTGGGCCGTGATCACCGACGAGTACAA
GGTGCCCAGCAAGAAATTCAAGGTGCTGGGCAACACCGACCGGCACAGCATCAAGAAGAACCTGATCGGA
GCCCTGCTGTTCGACAGCGGCGAAACAGCCGAGGCCACCCGGCTGAAGAGAACCGCCAGAAGAAGATACA
CCAGACGGAAGAACCGGATCTGCTATCTGCAAGAGATCTTCAGCAACGAGATGGCCAAGGTGGACGACAG
CTTCTTCCACAGACTGGAAGAGTCCTTCCTGGTGGAAGAGGATAAGAAGCACGAGCGGCACCCCATCTTC
GGCAACATCGTGGACGAGGTGGCCTACCACGAGAAGTACCCCACCATCT
Features (pLannotate 1.2.2; 19 found; start..end, strand, type, name):
   1200..3698    +  CDS            Cas9(C): C-terminal portion of Streptococcus pyogenes Cas9 (Zetsche et al., 2015)
   3699..3746    +  CDS            nucleoplasmin NLS: bipartite nuclear localization signal from nucleoplasmin
   3816..4415    +  CDS            PuroR (fragment): puromycin N-acetyltransferase; pac from Streptomyces; confers resistance to puromycin
   4449..4560    +  polyA_signal   bGH poly(A) signal: bovine growth hormone polyadenylation signal
   4665..4805    +  repeat_region  AAV2 ITR: inverted terminal repeat of adeno-associated virus serotype 2 inverted
   4810..4861    -  misc_feature   bom (fragment): basis of mobility region from pBR322
   4880..5335    +  rep_origin     f1 ori (sequence partly withheld): f1 bacteriophage origin of replication; arrow indicates direction of (+) strand synthesis
   5336..5385    -  misc_feature   bom (fragment): basis of mobility region from pBR322
   5487..5522    -  CDS            rop (fragment): Rop protein, which maintains plasmids at low copy number; rop
   5617..5721    +  promoter       AmpR promoter: bla
   5722..6582    +  CDS            AmpR: β-lactamase; bla; confers resistance to ampicillin, carbenicillin, and related antibiotics
   6753..7341    +  rep_origin     ori: high-copy-number ColE1/pMB1/pBR322/pUC origin of replication
   7403..7643    +  promoter       U6 promoter: RNA polymerase III promoter for human U6 snRNA
   7673..7748    +  misc_RNA       gRNA scaffold: guide RNA scaffold for the Streptococcus pyogenes CRISPR/Cas9 system
   7755..7798    +  misc_RNA       gRNA scaffold (fragment): guide RNA scaffold for the Streptococcus pyogenes CRISPR/Cas9 system
   7845..8130    +  enhancer       CMV enhancer: human cytomegalovirus immediate early enhancer; contains an 18-bp deletion relative to the standard CMV enhancer
   8132..8410    +  promoter       chicken β-actin promoter: No description available
   8411..8638    +  intron         hybrid intron: hybrid between chicken β-actin (CBA) and minute virus of mice (MMV) introns (Gray et al., 2011)
   8776..1199    +  CDS            Cas9(N) (across the origin): N-terminal portion of Streptococcus pyogenes Cas9 (Zetsche et al., 2015)
