[The description below was written by a language model from this plasmid's Addgene catalogue record and pLannotate feature annotations shown in this document.]
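Description:
pSpCas9(BB)-2A-Puro-SMCR8 is an all-in-one mammalian CRISPR/Cas9 expression plasmid built on the pSpCas9(BB)-2A-Puro (PX459) V2.0 backbone, carrying a single guide RNA directed against human SMCR8 (also known as DENND8A). The sequenced record is 9,178 nt. In bacteria it is maintained through a high-copy ColE1/pUC-type origin and selected with ampicillin via the β-lactamase gene. An f1 phage origin is also present. A single AAV2 inverted terminal repeat is annotated downstream of the polyadenylation signal, but the record does not indicate any use as a viral vector.

The plasmid contains two expression units. A human U6 RNA polymerase III promoter drives the SMCR8-targeting spacer, which was cloned through the backbone's BbsI sites directly upstream of the Streptococcus pyogenes guide RNA scaffold. A second, partial scaffold annotation follows the first. Downstream, a hybrid promoter made of the CMV enhancer, the chicken β-actin promoter and a hybrid intron drives S. pyogenes Cas9. The annotation tool reports Cas9 as adjoining N- and C-terminal portions that span the numbering origin and together form one continuous coding sequence. Cas9 is followed by a nucleoplasmin bipartite nuclear localization signal and then the puromycin N-acetyltransferase gene. As the backbone name indicates, the two are linked by a 2A self-cleaving peptide, although the 2A is not separately annotated. The transcript ends at a bovine growth hormone polyadenylation signal.

Transfected cells therefore express the nuclease, the guide and puromycin resistance from one plasmid, which allows selection of transfected cells. According to its stated purpose and the associated study of C9orf72 and SMCR8, the construct is used to edit the SMCR8 locus in human cells.
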