Addgene plasmid #83440: pSpCas9(BB)-2A-Puro-SMCR8
Purpose: Expresses Cas9 and a gRNA targeting SMCR8
Depositing lab: Shawn Ferguson. Depositing organization: Yale University. Publication: C9orf72 binds SMCR8, localizes to lysosomes and regulates mTORC1 signaling. Amick J, Roczniak-Ferguson A, Ferguson SM. Mol Biol Cell. 2016 Aug 24. pii: mbc.E16-01-0003. 10.1091/mbc.E16-01-0003 PubMed 27559131.
Backbone
  Vector backbone: pSpCas9(BB)-2A-Puro (PX459) V2.0
  Backbone manufacturer: Feng Zhang (Addgene plasmid # 62988)
  Vector type: Mammalian Expression
  Selectable markers: Puromycin
Growth in bacteria
  Bacterial resistance: Ampicillin, 100 μg/mL
  Growth temperature: 37°C
  Growth strain: NEB Stable
  Copy number: Unknown
Gene/Insert
  Gene/Insert name: gRNA targeting human SMCR8
  gRNA/shRNA sequence: GATCAGCGCCCCTGACGTAG
  Species: H. sapiens (human)
  Entrez Gene: SMCR8 (a.k.a. DENND8A)
  Promoter: U6
  Cloning method: Restriction Enzyme; 5′ cloning site bbsI (unknown if destroyed); 3′ cloning site BbsI (unknown if destroyed)
  Sequencing primers: 5′ GACTATCATATGCTTACCGT
Terms and licenses: Academic/Nonprofit Terms; Industry Terms: Not Available to Industry
How to cite: pSpCas9(BB)-2A-Puro-SMCR8 was a gift from Shawn Ferguson (Addgene plasmid # 83440 ; http://n2t.net/addgene:83440 ; RRID:Addgene_83440)
